Addgene plasmid #193350: pMXs-hSOX2-17
Purpose: Retroviral vector expressing human SOX2-17 chimeric transcription factor (super-SOX)
Depositing lab: Hans Schöler. Depositing organization: Max Planck Institute for Molecular Biomedicine. Publication: Highly cooperative chimeric super-SOX induces naive pluripotency across species. MacCarthy CM, Wu G, Malik V, Menuchin-Lasowski Y, Velychko T, Keshet G, Fan R, Bedzhov I, Church GM, Jauch R, Cojocaru V, Scholer HR, Velychko S. Cell Stem Cell. 2024 Jan 4;31(1):127-147.e9. doi: 10.1016/j.stem.2023.11.010. Epub 2023 Dec 22. PubMed 38141611.
Backbone
  Vector backbone: pMXs
  Total vector size (bp): 5811
  Vector type: Mammalian Expression, Retroviral
Growth in bacteria
  Bacterial resistance: Ampicillin, 100 μg/mL
  Growth temperature: 37°C
  Growth strain: NEB Stable
  Copy number: High Copy
Gene/Insert
  Gene/Insert name: SOX2-17 (alt names: superSOX; S*)
  Species: H. sapiens (human)
  Insert size (bp): 1184
  Mutation: SOX2-17 is engineered highly cooperative chimeric transcription factor, where the following elements of SOX2 were swapped with SOX17: 43-47, 61, 65-86 and CTD
  Entrez Gene: SOX2 (a.k.a. ANOP3, MCOPS3)
  Promoter: 5'LTR
  Cloning method: Restriction Enzyme; 5′ cloning site EcoRI (not destroyed); 3′ cloning site XhoI (not destroyed)
  Sequencing primers: 5′ gacggcatcgcagcttggatacac; 3′ CCCTTTTTCTGGAGACTAAATAAAATC
Terms and licenses: Academic/Nonprofit Terms; Industry Terms: Not Available to Industry
Depositor comments: Please visit https://www.biorxiv.org/content/10.1101/2022.09.23.509242v1 for BioRxiv preprint
How to cite: pMXs-hSOX2-17 was a gift from Hans Schöler (Addgene plasmid # 193350 ; http://n2t.net/addgene:193350 ; RRID:Addgene_193350)
