[The description below was written by a language model from this plasmid's Addgene catalogue record and the feature table of its GenBank file.]
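Description:
pMXs-hSOX2-17 is a 5.8 kb Moloney murine leukemia virus (MMLV)-based retroviral expression vector built on the pMXs backbone, designed to deliver a human chimeric SOX2-17 transcription factor (also called super-SOX or S*) into mammalian cells. In bacteria it is maintained through a high-copy ColE1/pUC-type origin and selected with ampicillin via the bla (AmpR) gene and its own promoter. No mammalian selection marker or reporter is annotated in the record.

The viral cassette is bounded by two MMLV long terminal repeats. Downstream of the 5' LTR lie the Psi packaging signal, a truncated gag segment lacking its start codon (which extends the packaging signal), and a pol region carrying the splice acceptor. Together these allow the transcript to be packaged into virions when viral proteins are supplied in trans by a packaging system, and they support expression of the downstream insert. The roughly 1.2 kb SOX2-17 insert was cloned between EcoRI and XhoI sites, which are both retained, and is transcribed from the 5' LTR. The insert itself is not annotated as a feature in the table. The only annotations in that interval are two overlapping short "HQ tag" calls, which are probably automatic matches to a histidine/glutamine-rich stretch of the coding sequence rather than a deliberate affinity tag.

The encoded protein is an engineered SOX2 in which residues 43-47, 61 and 65-86, plus the C-terminal domain, are replaced by the SOX17 equivalents, giving a factor described as highly cooperative. According to the associated publication, it is used in reprogramming work to induce naive pluripotency across species.
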