LOCUS       Exported 5811 bp ds-DNA circular SYN 15-DEC-2022
DEFINITION  Retroviral vector expressing human SOX2-17 chimeric transcription
            factor (super-SOX).
ACCESSION   .
VERSION     .
KEYWORDS    pMXs-hSOX2-17
SOURCE      synthetic DNA construct
  ORGANISM  synthetic DNA construct
REFERENCE   1 (bases 1 to 5811)
  AUTHORS   MacCarthy CM, Malik V, Wu G, Velychko T, Keshet G, Jauch R, Cojocaru
            V, Scholer HR, Velychko S
  TITLE     Enhancing Sox/Oct cooperativity induces higher-grade developmental
            reset
  JOURNAL   bioRxiv 2022.09.23.509242
REFERENCE   2 (bases 1 to 5811)
  AUTHORS   .
  TITLE     Direct Submission
  JOURNAL   Exported Dec 15, 2022 from SnapGene Server 1.1.58
            http://www.snapgene.com
FEATURES             Location/Qualifiers
     source          1..5811
                     /organism="synthetic DNA construct"
                     /mol_type="other DNA"
     LTR             22..615
                     /note="long terminal repeat from Moloney murine leukemia
                     virus"
     misc_feature    678..1035
                     /label=MMLV Psi
                     /note="packaging signal of Moloney murine leukemia virus
                     (MMLV)"
     CDS             1094..1510
                     /label=gag (truncated)
                     /note="truncated Moloney murine leukemia virus (MMLV) gag
                     gene lacking the start codon"
     primer_bind     1440..1462
                     /label=pLXSN 5'
                     /note="Murine stem cell virus, forward primer. Also called
                     MSCV"
     primer_bind     1478..1494
                     /label=pBABE 5'
                     /note="Psi packaging signal, forward primer for pBABE
                     vectors"
     misc_feature    1520..1894
                     /label=pol region
                     /note="Moloney murine leukemia virus (MMLV) pol region
                     containing the splice acceptor site"
     primer_bind     1832..1848
                     /label=pBMN 5'
                     /note="MMLV sequence, for inserts in pBMN retroviral
                     vector"
     CDS             2820..2837
                     /codon_start=1
                     /product="HQHQHQ metal affinity tag"
                     /label=HQ tag
                     /note="The HQ tag binds to nickel and other metal ions much
                     like the 6xHis tag, but may allow elution at lower
                     concentrations of imidazole (Godat et al., 2008)."
                     /translation="HQHQHQ"
     CDS             2826..2843
                     /codon_start=1
                     /product="HQHQHQ metal affinity tag"
                     /label=HQ tag
                     /note="The HQ tag binds to nickel and other metal ions much
                     like the 6xHis tag, but may allow elution at lower
                     concentrations of imidazole (Godat et al., 2008)."
                     /translation="HQHQHQ"
     LTR             3316..3785
                     /note="long terminal repeat from Moloney murine leukemia
                     virus"
     primer_bind     complement(3915..3932)
                     /label=L4440
                     /note="L4440 vector, forward primer"
     rep_origin      complement(4086..4674)
                     /direction=LEFT
                     /label=ori
                     /note="high-copy-number ColE1/pMB1/pBR322/pUC origin of
                     replication"
     primer_bind     complement(4166..4185)
                     /label=pBR322ori-F
                     /note="pBR322 origin, forward primer"
     CDS             complement(4838..5698)
                     /codon_start=1
                     /gene="bla"
                     /product="beta-lactamase"
                     /label=AmpR
                     /note="confers resistance to ampicillin, carbenicillin, and
                     related antibiotics"
                     /translation="MSIQHFRVALIPFFAAFCLPVFAHPETLVKVKDAEDQLGARVGYI
                     ELDLNSGKILESFRPEERFPMMSTFKVLLCGAVLSRIDAGQEQLGRRIHYSQNDLVEYS
                     PVTEKHLTDGMTVRELCSAAITMSDNTAANLLLTTIGGPKELTAFLHNMGDHVTRLDRW
                     EPELNEAIPNDERDTTMPVAMATTLRKLLTGELLTLASRQQLIDWMEADKVAGPLLRSA
                     LPAGWFIADKSGAGERGSRGIIAALGPDGKPSRIVVIYTTGSQATMDERNRQIAEIGAS
                     LIKHW"
     primer_bind     5461..5480
                     /label=Amp-R
                     /note="Ampicillin resistance gene, reverse primer"
     promoter        complement(5699..5803)
                     /gene="bla"
                     /label=AmpR promoter
ORIGIN
        1 cccgaaaagt gccacctgca taatgaaaga ccccacctgt aggtttggca agctagctta
       61 agtaacgcca ttttgcaagg catggaaaaa tacataactg agaatagaaa agttcagatc
      121 aaggtcagga acagatggaa cagctgaata tgggccaaac aggatatctg tggtaagcag
      181 ttcctgcccc ggctcagggc caagaacaga tggaacagct gaatatgggc caaacaggat
      241 atctgtggta agcagttcct gccccggctc agggccaaga acagatggtc cccagatgcg
      301 gtccagccct cagcagtttc tagagaacca tcagatgttt ccagggtgcc ccaaggacct
      361 gaaatgaccc tgtgccttat ttgaactaac caatcagttc gcttctcgct tctgttcgcg
      421 cgcttctgct ccccgagctc aataaaagag cccacaaccc ctcactcggc gcgccagtcc
      481 tccgattgac tgagtcgccc gggtacccgt gtatccaata aaccctcttg cagttgcatc
      541 cgacttgtgg tctcgctgtt ccttgggagg gtctcctctg agtgattgac tacccgtcag
      601 cgggggtctt tcatttgggg gctcgtccgg gatcgggaga cccctgccca gggaccaccg
      661 acccaccacc gggaggtaag ctggccagca acttatctgt gtctgtccga ttgtctagtg
      721 tctatgactg attttatgcg cctgcgtcgg tactagttag ctaactagct ctgtatctgg
      781 cggacccgtg gtggaactga cgagttcgga acacccggcc gcaaccctgg gagacgtccc
      841 agggacttcg ggggccgttt ttgtggcccg acctgagtcc aaaaatcccg atcgttttgg
      901 actctttggt gcacccccct aataggaggg atatgtggtt ctggtaggag acgagaacct
      961 aaaacagttc ccgcctccgt ctgaattttt gctttcggtt tgggaccgaa gccgcgccgc
     1021 gcgtcttgtc tgctgcagca tcgttctgtg ttgtctctgt ctgactgtgt ttctgtattt
     1081 gtctgaaaat tagggccaga ctgttaccac tcccttaagt ttgaccttag gtcactggaa
     1141 agatgtcgag cggatcgctc acaaccagtc ggtagatgtc aagaagagac gttgggttac
     1201 cttctgctct gcagaatggc caacctttaa cgtcggatgg ccgcgagacg gcacctttaa
     1261 ccgagacctc atcacccagg ttaagatcaa ggtcttttca cctggcccgc atggacaccc
     1321 agaccaggtc ccctacatcg tgacctggga agccttggct tttgaccccc ctccctgggt
     1381 caagcccttt gtacacccta agcctccgcc tcctcttcct ccatccgccc cgtctctccc
     1441 ccttgaacct cctcgttcga ccccgcctcg atcctccctt tatccagccc tcactccttc
     1501 tctaggcgcc cccatatggc catatgagat cttatatggg gcacccccgc cccttgtaaa
     1561 cttccctgac cctgacatga caagagttac taacagcccc tctctccaag ctcacttaca
     1621 ggctctctac ttagtccagc acgaagtctg gagacctctg gcggcagcct accaagaaca
     1681 actggaccga ccggtggtac ctcaccctta ccgagtcggc gacacagtgt gggtccgccg
     1741 acaccagact aagaacctag aacctcgctg gaaaggacct tacacagtcc tgctgaccac
     1801 ccccaccgcc ctcaaagtag acggcatcgc agcttggata cacgccgccc acgtgaaggc
     1861 tgccgacccc gggggtggac catcctctag actgccggat ctagctagtt aattaaggat
     1921 cccagtgtgg tggtacggga attcgtttaa acatgtacaa catgatggag acggagctga
     1981 agccgccggg cccgcagcaa acttcggggg gcggcggcgg caactccacc gcggcggcgg
     2041 ccggcggcaa ccagaaaaac agcccggacc gcgtcaagcg gcccatgaat gccttcatgg
     2101 tgtggtcccg cgggcagcgg cgcaagatgg cccaggagaa ccccaagatg cacaactcgg
     2161 agatcagcaa gcgcctgggc gccgagtgga aagcgctgac gctggcggag aagcggccgt
     2221 tcatcgacga ggctaagcgg ctgcgagtgc tgcacatgca ggaccacccc aactacaagt
     2281 accggccgcg gcggcgcaag caggtgaagc ggctgaagcg ggtggagggc ggcttcctgc
     2341 acggcctggc tgagccgcag gcggccgcgc tgggccccga gggcggccgc gtggccatgg
     2401 acggcctggg cctccagttc cccgagcagg gcttccccgc cggcccgccg ctgctgcctc
     2461 cgcacatggg cggccactac cgcgactgcc agagtctggg cgcgcctccg ctcgacggct
     2521 acccgttgcc cacgcccgac acgtccccgc tggacggcgt ggaccccgac ccggctttct
     2581 tcgccgcccc gatgcccggg gactgcccgg cggccggcac ctacagctac gcgcaggtct
     2641 cggactacgc tggccccccg gagcctcccg ccggtcccat gcacccccga ctcggcccag
     2701 agcccgcggg tccctcgatt ccgggcctcc tggcgccacc cagcgccctt cacgtgtact
     2761 acggcgcgat gggctcgccc ggggcgggcg gcgggcgcgg cttccagatg cagccgcaac
     2821 accagcacca gcaccagcac cagcaccacc ccccgggccc cggacagccg tcgccccctc
     2881 cggaggcact gccctgccgg gacggcacgg accccagtca gcccgccgag ctcctcgggg
     2941 aggtggaccg cacggaattt gaacagtatc tgcacttcgt gtgcaagcct gagatgggcc
     3001 tcccctacca ggggcatgac tccggtgtga atctccccga cagccacggg gccatttcct
     3061 cggtggtgtc cgacgccagc tccgcggtat attactgcaa ctatcctgac gtgtgaacta
     3121 gtctcgagcg gccgccagca cagtggtcga cgataaaata aaagatttta tttagtctcc
     3181 agaaaaaggg gggaatgaaa gaccccacct gtaggtttgg caagctagct taagtaacgc
     3241 cattttgcaa ggcatggaaa aatacataac tgagaataga gaagttcaga tcaaggtcag
     3301 gaacagatgg aacagctgaa tatgggccaa acaggatatc tgtggtaagc agttcctgcc
     3361 ccggctcagg gccaagaaca gatggaacag ctgaatatgg gccaaacagg atatctgtgg
     3421 taagcagttc ctgccccggc tcagggccaa gaacagatgg tccccagatg cggtccagcc
     3481 ctcagcagtt tctagagaac catcagatgt ttccagggtg ccccaaggac ctgaaatgac
     3541 cctgtgcctt atttgaacta accaatcagt tcgcttctcg cttctgttcg cgcgcttctg
     3601 ctccccgagc tcaataaaag agcccacaac ccctcactcg gggcgccagt cctccgattg
     3661 actgagtcgc ccgggtaccc gtgtatccaa taaaccctct tgcagttgca tccgacttgt
     3721 ggtctcgctg ttccttggga gggtctcctc tgagtgattg actacccgtc agcgggggtc
     3781 tttcacatgc agcatgtatc aaaattaatt tggttttttt tcttaagtat ttacattaaa
     3841 tggccatagt tgcattaatg aatcggccaa cgcgcgggga gaggcggttt gcgtattggg
     3901 cgctcttccg cttcctcgct cactgactcg ctgcgctcgg tcgttcggct gcggcgagcg
     3961 gtatcagctc actcaaaggc ggtaatacgg ttatccacag aatcagggga taacgcagga
     4021 aagaacatgt gagcaaaagg ccagcaaaag gccaggaacc gtaaaaaggc cgcgttgctg
     4081 gcgtttttcc ataggctccg cccccctgac gagcatcaca aaaatcgacg ctcaagtcag
     4141 aggtggcgaa acccgacagg actataaaga taccaggcgt ttccccctgg aagctccctc
     4201 gtgcgctctc ctgttccgac cctgccgctt accggatacc tgtccgcctt tctcccttcg
     4261 ggaagcgtgg cgctttctca tagctcacgc tgtaggtatc tcagttcggt gtaggtcgtt
     4321 cgctccaagc tgggctgtgt gcacgaaccc cccgttcagc ccgaccgctg cgccttatcc
     4381 ggtaactatc gtcttgagtc caacccggta agacacgact tatcgccact ggcagcagcc
     4441 actggtaaca ggattagcag agcgaggtat gtaggcggtg ctacagagtt cttgaagtgg
     4501 tggcctaact acggctacac tagaagaaca gtatttggta tctgcgctct gctgaagcca
     4561 gttaccttcg gaaaaagagt tggtagctct tgatccggca aacaaaccac cgctggtagc
     4621 ggtggttttt ttgtttgcaa gcagcagatt acgcgcagaa aaaaaggatc tcaagaagat
     4681 cctttgatct tttctacggg gtctgacgct cagtggaacg aaaactcacg ttaagggatt
     4741 ttggtcatga gattatcaaa aaggatcttc acctagatcc ttttgcggcc ggccgcaaat
     4801 caatctaaag tatatatgag taaacttggt ctgacagtta ccaatgctta atcagtgagg
     4861 cacctatctc agcgatctgt ctatttcgtt catccatagt tgcctgactc cccgtcgtgt
     4921 agataactac gatacgggag ggcttaccat ctggccccag tgctgcaatg ataccgcgag
     4981 acccacgctc accggctcca gatttatcag caataaacca gccagccgga agggccgagc
     5041 gcagaagtgg tcctgcaact ttatccgcct ccatccagtc tattaattgt tgccgggaag
     5101 ctagagtaag tagttcgcca gttaatagtt tgcgcaacgt tgttgccatt gctacaggca
     5161 tcgtggtgtc acgctcgtcg tttggtatgg cttcattcag ctccggttcc caacgatcaa
     5221 ggcgagttac atgatccccc atgttgtgca aaaaagcggt tagctccttc ggtcctccga
     5281 tcgttgtcag aagtaagttg gccgcagtgt tatcactcat ggttatggca gcactgcata
     5341 attctcttac tgtcatgcca tccgtaagat gcttttctgt gactggtgag tactcaacca
     5401 agtcattctg agaatagtgt atgcggcgac cgagttgctc ttgcccggcg tcaatacggg
     5461 ataataccgc gccacatagc agaactttaa aagtgctcat cattggaaaa cgttcttcgg
     5521 ggcgaaaact ctcaaggatc ttaccgctgt tgagatccag ttcgatgtaa cccactcgtg
     5581 cacccaactg atcttcagca tcttttactt tcaccagcgt ttctgggtga gcaaaaacag
     5641 gaaggcaaaa tgccgcaaaa aagggaataa gggcgacacg gaaatgttga atactcatac
     5701 tcttcctttt tcaatattat tgaagcattt atcagggtta ttgtctcatg agcggataca
     5761 tatttgaatg tatttagaaa aataaacaaa taggggttcc gcgcacattt c
//
